LOCUS       Exported 6988 bp ds-DNA circular SYN 05-JAN-2024
DEFINITION  Encodes (N to C): GNSTM glycosylation motif, 3 residue spacer, RVG
            peptide, 10 residue spacer, Lamp2b (exosomal transmembrane protein),
            3 residue spacer, HA tag..
ACCESSION   .
VERSION     .
KEYWORDS    pcDNA GNSTM-3-RVG-10-Lamp2b-HA
SOURCE      synthetic DNA construct
  ORGANISM  synthetic DNA construct
REFERENCE   1 (bases 1 to 6988)
  AUTHORS   Hung ME, Leonard JN
  TITLE     Stabilization of exosome-targeting peptides via engineered
            glycosylation.
  JOURNAL   J Biol Chem. 2015 Mar 27;290(13):8166-72. doi:
            10.1074/jbc.M114.621383. Epub 2015 Feb 5.
  PUBMED    25657008
REFERENCE   2 (bases 1 to 6988)
  AUTHORS   .
  TITLE     Direct Submission
  JOURNAL   Exported Jan 5, 2024 from SnapGene Server 1.1.58
            http://www.snapgene.com
FEATURES             Location/Qualifiers
     source          1..6988
                     /organism="synthetic DNA construct"
                     /mol_type="other DNA"
     enhancer        110..489
                     /label=CMV enhancer
                     /note="human cytomegalovirus immediate early enhancer"
     promoter        490..693
                     /label=CMV promoter
                     /note="human cytomegalovirus (CMV) immediate early
                     promoter"
     primer_bind     644..664
                     /label=CMV-F
                     /note="Human CMV immediate early promoter, forward primer"
     primer_bind     738..757
                     /label=T7
                     /note="T7 promoter, forward primer"
     promoter        738..756
                     /label=T7 promoter
                     /note="promoter for bacteriophage T7 RNA polymerase"
     regulatory      779..788
                     /regulatory_class="other"
                     /note="vertebrate consensus sequence for strong initiation
                     of translation (Kozak, 1987)"
     CDS             2165..2191
                     /codon_start=1
                     /product="HA (human influenza hemagglutinin) epitope tag"
                     /label=HA
                     /translation="YPYDVPDYA"
     primer_bind     complement(2288..2305)
                     /label=BGH-rev
                     /note="Bovine growth hormone terminator, reverse primer.
                     Also called BGH reverse"
     polyA_signal    2294..2518
                     /label=bGH poly(A) signal
                     /note="bovine growth hormone polyadenylation signal"
     rep_origin      2564..2992
                     /direction=RIGHT
                     /label=f1 ori
                     /note="f1 bacteriophage origin of replication; arrow
                     indicates direction of (+) strand synthesis"
     primer_bind     complement(2651..2670)
                     /label=F1ori-R
                     /note="F1 origin, reverse primer"
     primer_bind     2861..2882
                     /label=F1ori-F
                     /note="F1 origin, forward primer"
     primer_bind     complement(3001..3021)
                     /label=pBABE 3'
                     /note="SV40 enhancer, reverse primer for pBABE vectors"
     promoter        3006..3335
                     /label=SV40 promoter
                     /note="SV40 enhancer and early promoter"
     rep_origin      3186..3321
                     /label=SV40 ori
                     /note="SV40 origin of replication"
     primer_bind     3248..3267
                     /label=SV40pro-F
                     /note="SV40 promoter/origin, forward primer"
     CDS             3384..4409
                     /codon_start=1
                     /gene="aph(4)-Ia"
                     /product="aminoglycoside phosphotransferase from E. coli"
                     /label=HygR
                     /note="confers resistance to hygromycin"
                     /translation="MKKPELTATSVEKFLIEKFDSVSDLMQLSEGEESRAFSFDVGGRG
                     YVLRVNSCADGFYKDRYVYRHFASAALPIPEVLDIGEFSESLTYCISRRAQGVTLQDLP
                     ETELPAVLQPVAEAMDAIAAADLSQTSGFGPFGPQGIGQYTTWRDFICAIADPHVYHWQ
                     TVMDDTVSASVAQALDELMLWAEDCPEVRHLVHADFGSNNVLTDNGRITAVIDWSEAMF
                     GDSQYEVANIFFWRPWLACMEQQTRYFERRHPELAGSPRLRAYMLRIGLDQLYQSLVDG
                     NFDDAAWAQGRCDAIVRSGAGTVGRTQIARRSAAVWTDGCVEVLADSGNRRPSTRPRAK
                     E"
     polyA_signal    4539..4660
                     /label=SV40 poly(A) signal
                     /note="SV40 polyadenylation signal"
     primer_bind     complement(4576..4595)
                     /label=SV40pA-R
                     /note="SV40 polyA, reverse primer"
     primer_bind     4630..4649
                     /label=EBV-rev
                     /note="SV40 polyA terminator, reverse primer"
     primer_bind     complement(4709..4725)
                     /label=M13 rev
                     /note="common sequencing primer, one of multiple similar
                     variants"
     primer_bind     complement(4709..4725)
                     /label=M13 Reverse
                     /note="In lacZ gene. Also called M13-rev"
     primer_bind     complement(4722..4744)
                     /label=M13/pUC Reverse
                     /note="In lacZ gene"
     protein_bind    4733..4749
                     /label=lac operator
                     /bound_moiety="lac repressor encoded by lacI"
                     /note="The lac repressor binds to the lac operator to
                     inhibit transcription in E. coli. This inhibition can be
                     relieved by adding lactose or
                     isopropyl-beta-D-thiogalactopyranoside (IPTG)."
     promoter        complement(4757..4787)
                     /label=lac promoter
                     /note="promoter for the E. coli lac operon"
     protein_bind    4802..4823
                     /label=CAP binding site
                     /bound_moiety="E. coli catabolite activator protein"
                     /note="CAP binding activates transcription in the presence
                     of cAMP."
     primer_bind     complement(4940..4957)
                     /label=L4440
                     /note="L4440 vector, forward primer"
     rep_origin      complement(5111..5696)
                     /direction=LEFT
                     /label=ori
                     /note="high-copy-number ColE1/pMB1/pBR322/pUC origin of
                     replication"
     primer_bind     complement(5191..5210)
                     /label=pBR322ori-F
                     /note="pBR322 origin, forward primer"
     CDS             complement(5867..6727)
                     /codon_start=1
                     /gene="bla"
                     /product="beta-lactamase"
                     /label=AmpR
                     /note="confers resistance to ampicillin, carbenicillin, and
                     related antibiotics"
                     /translation="MSIQHFRVALIPFFAAFCLPVFAHPETLVKVKDAEDQLGARVGYI
                     ELDLNSGKILESFRPEERFPMMSTFKVLLCGAVLSRIDAGQEQLGRRIHYSQNDLVEYS
                     PVTEKHLTDGMTVRELCSAAITMSDNTAANLLLTTIGGPKELTAFLHNMGDHVTRLDRW
                     EPELNEAIPNDERDTTMPVAMATTLRKLLTGELLTLASRQQLIDWMEADKVAGPLLRSA
                     LPAGWFIADKSGAGERGSRGIIAALGPDGKPSRIVVIYTTGSQATMDERNRQIAEIGAS
                     LIKHW"
     primer_bind     6490..6509
                     /label=Amp-R
                     /note="Ampicillin resistance gene, reverse primer"
     promoter        complement(6728..6832)
                     /gene="bla"
                     /label=AmpR promoter
     primer_bind     complement(6907..6926)
                     /label=pRS-marker
                     /note="pRS vectors, use to sequence yeast selectable
                     marker"
ORIGIN
        1 aaaatttaag ctacaacaag gcaaggcttg accgacaatt gcatgaagaa tctgcttagg
       61 gttaggcgtt ttgcgctgct tcgcgatgta cgggccagat atacgcgttg acattgatta
      121 ttgactagtt attaatagta atcaattacg gggtcattag ttcatagccc atatatggag
      181 ttccgcgtta cataacttac ggtaaatggc ccgcctggct gaccgcccaa cgacccccgc
      241 ccattgacgt caataatgac gtatgttccc atagtaacgc caatagggac tttccattga
      301 cgtcaatggg tggagtattt acggtaaact gcccacttgg cagtacatca agtgtatcat
      361 atgccaagta cgccccctat tgacgtcaat gacggtaaat ggcccgcctg gcattatgcc
      421 cagtacatga ccttatggga ctttcctact tggcagtaca tctacgtatt agtcatcgct
      481 attaccatgg tgatgcggtt ttggcagtac atcaatgggc gtggatagcg gtttgactca
      541 cggggatttc caagtctcca ccccattgac gtcaatggga gtttgttttg gcaccaaaat
      601 caacgggact ttccaaaatg tcgtaacaac tccgccccat tgacgcaaat gggcggtagg
      661 cgtgtacggt gggaggtcta tataagcaga gctctctggc taactagaga acccactgct
      721 tactggctta tcgaaattaa tacgactcac tatagggaga cccaagctgg ctagtgccgc
      781 cgccatggtg tgcttccgcc tcttcccggt tccgggctca gggctcgttc tggtctgcct
      841 agtcctggga gctgtgcggt cttatgcagg taactcgact atgggcagtg gatacaccat
      901 ttggatgccc gagaatccga gaccagggac accttgtgac atttttacca atagcagagg
      961 gaagagagca tccaacgggg gcagtggatc tggatccggt ggctcgagtt tggaacttaa
     1021 tttgacagat tcagaaaatg ccacttgcct ttatgcaaaa tggcagatga atttcacagt
     1081 tcgctatgaa actacaaata aaacttataa aactgtaacc atttcagacc atggcactgt
     1141 gacatataat ggaagcattt gtggggatga tcagaatggt cccaaaatag cagtgcagtt
     1201 cggacctggc ttttcctgga ttgcgaattt taccaaggca gcatctactt attcaattga
     1261 cagcgtctca ttttcctaca acactggtga taacacaaca tttcctgatg ctgaagataa
     1321 aggaattctt actgttgatg aacttttggc catcagaatt ccattgaatg acctttttag
     1381 atgcaatagt ttatcaactt tggaaaagaa tgatgttgtc caacactact gggatgttct
     1441 tgtacaagct tttgtccaaa atggcacagt gagcacaaat gagttcctgt gtgataaaga
     1501 caaaacttca acagtggcac ccaccataca caccactgtg ccatctccta ctacaacacc
     1561 tactccaaag gaaaaaccag aagctggaac ctattcagtt aataatggca atgatacttg
     1621 cctgctggct accatggggc tgcagctgaa catcactcag gataaggttg cttcagttat
     1681 taacatcaac cccaatacaa ctcactccac aggcagctgc cgttctcaca ctgctctact
     1741 tagactcaat agcagcacta ttaagtatct agactttgtc tttgctgtga aaaatgaaaa
     1801 ccgattttat ctgaaggaag tgaacatcag catgtatttg gttaatggct ccgttttcag
     1861 cattgcaaat aacaatctca gctactggga tgcccccctg ggaagttctt atatgtgcaa
     1921 caaagagcag actgtttcag tgtctggagc atttcagata aatacctttg atctaagggt
     1981 tcagcctttc aatgtgacac aaggaaagta ttctacagcc caagagtgtt cgctggatga
     2041 tgacaccatt ctaatcccaa ttatagttgg tgctggtctt tcaggcttga ttatcgttat
     2101 agtgattgct tacgtaattg gcagaagaaa aagttatgct ggatatcaga ctctgggaag
     2161 cggataccca tacgatgtgc cagattacgc ttaaggatcc actagtccag tgtggtggaa
     2221 ttctgcagat atccagcaca gtggcggccg ctcgagtcta gagggcccgt ttaaacccgc
     2281 tgatcagcct cgactgtgcc ttctagttgc cagccatctg ttgtttgccc ctcccccgtg
     2341 ccttccttga ccctggaagg tgccactccc actgtccttt cctaataaaa tgaggaaatt
     2401 gcatcgcatt gtctgagtag gtgtcattct attctggggg gtggggtggg gcaggacagc
     2461 aagggggagg attgggaaga caatagcagg catgctgggg atgcggtggg ctctatggct
     2521 tctgaggcgg aaagaaccag ctggggctct agggggtatc cccnnnnnnn nnnnnnnnnn
     2581 nnnnnnnnnn nnnnnnnnnn nnnnnnnnnn nnnnnnnnnn nnnnnnnnnn nnnnnnnnnn
     2641 nnnnnnnnnn nnnnnnnnnn nnnnnnnnnn nnnnnnnnnn nnnnnnncnn nnnnnnnnnn
     2701 nnnnnnnnnn nnnnnnnnnn nnnnnnnnnn nnnnnnnnnn nnnnnnnnnn nnnnnnnnnn
     2761 nnnnnnnnnn nnnnnnnnna nnnnnnnnnn nnnnnnnnnn nnnnnnnnnn nnnnnnnnnn
     2821 nnnnnnnnnc ctttgacgtt ggagtccacg ttctttaata gtggactctt gttccaaact
     2881 ggaacaacac tcaaccctat ctcggtctat tcttttgatt tataagggat tttgccgatt
     2941 tcggcctatt ggttaaaaaa tgagctgatt taacaaaaat ttaacgcgaa ttaattctgt
     3001 ggaatgtgtg tcagttaggg tgtggaaagt ccccaggctc cccagcaggc agaagtatgc
     3061 aaagcatgca tctcaattag tcagcaacca ggtgtggaaa gtccccaggc tccccagcag
     3121 gcagaagtat gcaaagcatg catctcaatt agtcagcaac catagtcccg cccctaactc
     3181 cgcccatccc gcccctaact ccgcccagtt ccgcccattc tccgccccat ggctgactaa
     3241 ttttttttat ttatgcagag gccgaggccg cctctgcctc tgagctattc cagaagtagt
     3301 gaggaggctt ttttggaggc ctaggctttt gcaaaaagct cccgggagct tgtatatcca
     3361 ttttcggatc tgatcagcac gtgatgaaaa agcctgaact caccgcgacg tctgtcgaga
     3421 agtttctgat cgaaaagttc gacagcgtct ccgacctgat gcagctctcg gagggcgaag
     3481 aatctcgtgc tttcagcttc gatgtaggag ggcgtggata tgtcctgcgg gtaaatagct
     3541 gcgccgatgg tttctacaaa gatcgttatg tttatcggca ctttgcatcg gccgcgctcc
     3601 cgattccgga agtgcttgac attggggaat tcagcgagag cctgacctat tgcatctccc
     3661 gccgtgcaca gggtgtcacg ttgcaagacc tgcctgaaac cgaactgccc gctgttctgc
     3721 agccggtcgc ggaggccatg gatgcgatcg ctgcggccga tcttagccag acgagcgggt
     3781 tcggcccatt cggaccgcaa ggaatcggtc aatacactac atggcgtgat ttcatatgcg
     3841 cgattgctga tccccatgtg tatcactggc aaactgtgat ggacgacacc gtcagtgcgt
     3901 ccgtcgcgca ggctctcgat gagctgatgc tttgggccga ggactgcccc gaagtccggc
     3961 acctcgtgca cgcggatttc ggctccaaca atgtcctgac ggacaatggc cgcataacag
     4021 cggtcattga ctggagcgag gcgatgttcg gggattccca atacgaggtc gccaacatct
     4081 tcttctggag gccgtggttg gcttgtatgg agcagcagac gcgctacttc gagcggaggc
     4141 atccggagct tgcaggatcg ccgcggctcc gggcgtatat gctccgcatt ggtcttgacc
     4201 aactctatca gagcttggtt gacggcaatt tcgatgatgc agcttgggcg cagggtcgat
     4261 gcgacgcaat cgtccgatcc ggagccggga ctgtcgggcg tacacaaatc gcccgcagaa
     4321 gcgcggccgt ctggaccgat ggctgtgtag aagtactcgc cgatagtgga aaccgacgcc
     4381 ccagcactcg tccgagggca aaggaatagc acgtgctacg agatttcgat tccaccgccg
     4441 ccttctatga aaggttgggc ttcggaatcg ttttccggga cgccggctgg atgatcctcc
     4501 agcgcgggga tctcatgctg gagttcttcg cccaccccaa cttgtttatt gcagcttata
     4561 atggttacaa ataaagcaat agcatcacaa atttcacaaa taaagcattt ttttcactgc
     4621 attctagttg tggtttgtcc aaactcatca atgtatctta tcatgtctgt ataccgtcga
     4681 cctctagcta gagcttggcg taatcatggt catagctgtt tcctgtgtga aattgttatc
     4741 cgctcacaat tccacacaac atacgagccg gaagcataaa gtgtaaagcc tggggtgcct
     4801 aatgagtgag ctaactcaca ttaattgcgt tgcgctcact gcccgctttc cagtcgggaa
     4861 acctgtcgtg ccagctgcat taatgaatcg gccaacgcgc ggggagaggc ggtttgcgta
     4921 ttgggcgctc ttccgcttcc tcgctcactg actcgctgcg ctcggtcgtt cggctgcggc
     4981 gagcggtatc agctcactca aaggcggtaa tacggttatc cacagaatca ggggataacg
     5041 caggaaagaa catgtgagca aaaggccagc aaaaggccag gaaccgtaaa aaggccgcgt
     5101 tgctggcgtt tttccatagg ctccgccccc ctgacgagca tcacaaaaat cgacgctcaa
     5161 gtcagaggtg gcgaaacccg acaggactat aaagatacca ggcgtttccc cctggaagct
     5221 ccctcgtgcg ctctcctgtt ccgaccctgc cgcttaccgg atacctgtcc gcctttctcc
     5281 cttcgggaag cgtggcgctt tctcatagct cacgctgtag gtatctcagt tcggtgtagg
     5341 tcgttcgctc caagctgggc tgtgtgcacg aaccccccgt tcagcccgac cgctgcgcct
     5401 tatccggtaa ctatcgtctt gagtccaacc cggtaagaca cgacttatcg ccactggcag
     5461 cagccactgg taacaggatt agcagagcga ggtatgtagg cggtgctaca gagttcttga
     5521 agtggtggcc taactacggc tacactagaa gaacagtatt tggtatctgc gctctgctga
     5581 agccagttac cttcggaaaa agagttggta gctcttgatc cggcaaacaa accaccgctg
     5641 gtagcggttt ttttgtttgc aagcagcaga ttacgcgcag aaaaaaagga tctcaagaag
     5701 atcctttgat cttttctacg gggtctgacg ctcagtggaa cgaaaactca cgttaaggga
     5761 ttttggtcat gagattatca aaaaggatct tcacctagat ccttttaaat taaaaatgaa
     5821 gttttaaatc aatctaaagt atatatgagt aaacttggtc tgacagttac caatgcttaa
     5881 tcagtgaggc acctatctca gcgatctgtc tatttcgttc atccatagtt gcctgactcc
     5941 ccgtcgtgta gataactacg atacgggagg gcttaccatc tggccccagt gctgcaatga
     6001 taccgcgaga cccacgctca ccggctccag atttatcagc aataaaccag ccagccggaa
     6061 gggccgagcg cagaagtggt cctgcaactt tatccgcctc catccagtct attaattgtt
     6121 gccgggaagc tagagtaagt agttcgccag ttaatagttt gcgcaacgtt gttgccattg
     6181 ctacaggcat cgtggtgtca cgctcgtcgt ttggtatggc ttcattcagc tccggttccc
     6241 aacgatcaag gcgagttaca tgatccccca tgttgtgcaa aaaagcggtt agctccttcg
     6301 gtcctccgat cgttgtcaga agtaagttgg ccgcagtgtt atcactcatg gttatggcag
     6361 cactgcataa ttctcttact gtcatgccat ccgtaagatg cttttctgtg actggtgagt
     6421 actcaaccaa gtcattctga gaatagtgta tgcggcgacc gagttgctct tgcccggcgt
     6481 caatacggga taataccgcg ccacatagca gaactttaaa agtgctcatc attggaaaac
     6541 gttcttcggg gcgaaaactc tcaaggatct taccgctgtt gagatccagt tcgatgtaac
     6601 ccactcgtgc acccaactga tcttcagcat cttttacttt caccagcgtt tctgggtgag
     6661 caaaaacagg aaggcaaaat gccgcaaaaa agggaataag ggcgacacgg aaatgttgaa
     6721 tactcatact cttccttttt caatattatt gaagcattta tcagggttat tgtctcatga
     6781 gcggatacat atttgaatgt atttagaaaa ataaacaaat aggggttccg cgcacatttc
     6841 cccgaaaagt gccacctgac gtcgacggat cgggagatct cccgatcccc tatggtgcac
     6901 tctcagtaca atctgctctg atgccgcata gttaagccag tatctgctcc ctgcttgtgt
     6961 gttggaggtc gctgagtagt gcgcgagc
//
