>Addgene plasmid #71294 | pcDNA GNSTM-3-RVG-10-Lamp2b-HA | addgene full sequence | sequence record 418480 | Addgene NGS Result
TTGCCTGACTCCCCGTCGTGTAGATAACTACGATACGGGAGGGCTTACCATCTGGCCCCAGTGCTGCAAT
GATACCGCGAGACCCACGCTCACCGGCTCCAGATTTATCAGCAATAAACCAGCCAGCCGGAAGGGCCGAG
CGCAGAAGTGGTCCTGCAACTTTATCCGCCTCCATCCAGTCTATTAATTGTTGCCGGGAAGCTAGAGTAA
GTAGTTCGCCAGTTAATAGTTTGCGCAACGTTGTTGCCATTGCTACAGGCATCGTGGTGTCACGCTCGTC
GTTTGGTATGGCTTCATTCAGCTCCGGTTCCCAACGATCAAGGCGAGTTACATGATCCCCCATGTTGTGC
AAAAAAGCGGTTAGCTCCTTCGGTCCTCCGATCGTTGTCAGAAGTAAGTTGGCCGCAGTGTTATCACTCA
TGGTTATGGCAGCACTGCATAATTCTCTTACTGTCATGCCATCCGTAAGATGCTTTTCTGTGACTGGTGA
GTACTCAACCAAGTCATTCTGAGAATAGTGTATGCGGCGACCGAGTTGCTCTTGCCCGGCGTCAATACGG
GATAATACCGCGCCACATAGCAGAACTTTAAAAGTGCTCATCATTGGAAAACGTTCTTCGGGGCGAAAAC
TCTCAAGGATCTTACCGCTGTTGAGATCCAGTTCGATGTAACCCACTCGTGCACCCAACTGATCTTCAGC
ATCTTTTACTTTCACCAGCGTTTCTGGGTGAGCAAAAACAGGAAGGCAAAATGCCGCAAAAAAGGGAATA
AGGGCGACACGGAAATGTTGAATACTCATACTCTTCCTTTTTCAATATTATTGAAGCATTTATCAGGGTT
ATTGTCTCATGAGCGGATACATATTTGAATGTATTTAGAAAAATAAACAAATAGGGGTTCCGCGCACATT
TCCCCGAAAAGTGCCACCTGACGTCGACGGATCGGGAGATCTCCCGATCCCCTATGGTGCACTCTCAGTA
CAATCTGCTCTGATGCCGCATAGTTAAGCCAGTATCTGCTCCCTGCTTGTGTGTTGGAGGTCGCTGAGTA
GTGCGCGAGCAAAATTTAAGCTACAACAAGGCAAGGCTTGACCGACAATTGCATGAAGAATCTGCTTAGG
GTTAGGCGTTTTGCGCTGCTTCGCGATGTACGGACCAGATATACGCGTTGACATTGATTATTGACTAGTT
ATTAATAGTAATCAATTACGGGGTCATTAGTTCATAGCCCATATATGGAGTTCCGCGTTACATAACTTAC
GGTAAATGGCCCGCCTGGCTGACCGCCCAACGACCCCCGCCCATTGACGTCAATAATGACGTATGTTCCC
ATAGTAACGCCAATAGGGACTTTCCATTGACGTCAATGGGTGGAGTATTTACGGTAAACTGCCCACTTGG
CAGTACATCAAGTGTATCATATGCCAAGTACGCCCCCTATTGACGTCAATGACGGTAAATGGCCCGCCTG
GCATTATGCCCAGTACATGACCTTATGGGACTTTCCTACTTGGCAGTACATCTACGTATTAGTCATCGCT
ATTACCATGGTGATGCGGTTTTGGCAGTACATCAATGGGCGTGGATAGCGGTTTGACTCACGGGGATTTC
CAAGTCTCCACCCCATTGACGTCAATGGGAGTTTGTTTTGGCACCAAAATCAACGGGACTTTCCAAAATG
TCGTAACAACTCCGCCCCATTGACGCAAATGGGCGGTAGGCGTGTACGGTGGGAGGTCTATATAAGCAGA
GCTCTCTGGCTAACTAGAGAACCCACTGCTTACTGGCTTATCGAAATTAATACGACTCACTATAGGGAGA
CCCAAGCTGGCTAGTGCCGCCGCCATGGTGTGCTTCCGCCTCTTCCCGGTTCCGGGCTCAGGGCTCGTTC
TGGTCTGCCTAGTCCTGGGAGCTGTGCGGTCTTATGCAGGTAACTCGACTATGGGCAGTGGATACACCAT
TTGGATGCCCGAGAATCCGAGACCAGGGACACCTTGTGACATTTTTACCAATAGCAGAGGGAAGAGAGCA
TCCAACGGGGGCAGTGGATCTGGATCCGGTGGCTCGAGTTTGGAACTTAATTTGACAGATTCAGAAAATG
CCACTTGCCTTTATGCAAAATGGCAGATGAATTTCACAGTTCGCTATGAAACTACAAATAAAACTTATAA
AACTGTAACCATTTCAGACCATGGCACTGTGACATATAATGGAAGCATTTGTGGGGATGATCAGAATGGT
CCCAAAATAGCAGTGCAGTTCGGACCTGGCTTTTCCTGGATTGCGAATTTTACCAAGGCAGCATCTACTT
ATTCAATTGACAGCGTCTCATTTTCCTACAACACTGGTGATAACACAACATTTCCTGATGCTGAAGATAA
AGGAATTCTTACTGTTGATGAACTTTTGGCCATCAGAATTCCATTGAATGACCTTTTTAGATGCAATAGT
TTATCAACTTTGGAAAAGAATGATGTTGTCCAACACTACTGGGATGTTCTTGTACAAGCTTTTGTCCAAA
ATGGCACAGTGAGCACAAATGAGTTCCTGTGTGATAAAGACAAAACTTCAACAGTGGCACCCACCATACA
CACCACTGTGCCATCTCCTACTACAACACCTACTCCAAAGGAAAAACCAGAAGCTGGAACCTATTCAGTT
AATAATGGCAATGATACTTGCCTGCTGGCTACCATGGGGCTGCAGCTGAACATCACTCAGGATAAGGTTG
CTTCAGTTATTAACATCAACCCCAATACAACTCACTCCACAGGCAGCTGCCGTTCTCACACTGCTCTACT
TAGACTCAATAGCAGCACTATTAAGTATCTAGACTTTGTCTTTGCTGTGAAAAATGAAAACCGATTTTAT
CTGAAGGAAGTGAACATCAGCATGTATTTGGTTAATGGCTCCGTTTTCAGCATTGCAAATAACAATCTCA
GCTACTGGGATGCCCCCCTGGGAAGTTCTTATATGTGCAACAAAGAGCAGACTGTTTCAGTGTCTGGAGC
ATTTCAGATAAATACCTTTGATCTAAGGGTTCAGCCTTTCAATGTGACACAAGGAAAGTATTCTACAGCC
CAAGAGTGTTCGCTGGATGATGACACCATTCTAATCCCAATTATAGTTGGTGCTGGTCTTTCAGGCTTGA
TTATCGTTATAGTGATTGCTTACGTAATTGGCAGAAGAAAAAGTTATGCTGGATATCAGACTCTGGGAAG
CGGATACCCATACGATGTGCCAGATTACGCTTAAGGATCCACTAGTCCAGTGTGGTGGAATTCTGCAGAT
ATCCAGCACAGTGGCGGCCGCTCGAGTCTAGAGGGCCCGTTTAAACCCGCTGATCAGCCTCGACTGTGCC
TTCTAGTTGCCAGCCATCTGTTGTTTGCCCCTCCCCCGTGCCTTCCTTGACCCTGGAAGGTGCCACTCCC
ACTGTCCTTTCCTAATAAAATGAGGAAATTGCATCGCATTGTCTGAGTAGGTGTCATTCTATTCTGGGGG
GTGGGGTGGGGCAGGACAGCAAGGGGGAGGATTGGGAAGACAATAGCAGGCATGCTGGGGATGCGGTGGG
CTCTATGGCTTCTGAGGCGGAAAGAACCAGCTGGGGCTCTAGGGGGTATCCCC
[124 nt withheld, positions 3624-3747]
C
[91 nt withheld, positions 3749-3839]
A
[49 nt withheld, positions 3841-3889]
CCTTTGACGTTGGAGTCCACGTTCTTTAATAGTGGACTCTTGTTCCAAACTGGAACAACACTCAACCCTA
TCTCGGTCTATTCTTTTGATTTATAAGGGATTTTGCCGATTTCGGCCTATTGGTTAAAAAATGAGCTGAT
TTAACAAAAATTTAACGCGAATTAATTCTGTGGAATGTGTGTCAGTTAGGGTGTGGAAAGTCCCCAGGCT
CCCCAGCAGGCAGAAGTATGCAAAGCATGCATCTCAATTAGTCAGCAACCAGGTGTGGAAAGTCCCCAGG
CTCCCCAGCAGGCAGAAGTATGCAAAGCATGCATCTCAATTAGTCAGCAACCATAGTCCCGCCCCTAACT
CCGCCCATCCCGCCCCTAACTCCGCCCAGTTCCGCCCATTCTCCGCCCCATGGCTGACTAATTTTTTTTA
TTTATGCAGAGGCCGAGGCCGCCTCTGCCTCTGAGCTATTCCAGAAGTAGTGAGGAGGCTTTTTTGGAGG
CCTAGGCTTTTGCAAAAAGCTCCCGGGAGCTTGTATATCCATTTTCGGATCTGATCAGCACGTGATGAAA
AAGCCTGAACTCACCGCGACGTCTGTCGAGAAGTTTCTGATCGAAAAGTTCGACAGCGTCTCCGACCTGA
TGCAGCTCTCGGAGGGCGAAGAATCTCGTGCTTTCAGCTTCGATGTAGGAGGGCGTGGATATGTCCTGCG
GGTAAATAGCTGCGCCGATGGTTTCTACAAAGATCGTTATGTTTATCGGCACTTTGCATCGGCCGCGCTC
CCGATTCCGGAAGTGCTTGACATTGGGGAATTCAGCGAGAGCCTGACCTATTGCATCTCCCGCCGTGCAC
AGGGTGTCACGTTGCAAGACCTGCCTGAAACCGAACTGCCCGCTGTTCTGCAGCCGGTCGCGGAGGCCAT
GGATGCGATCGCTGCGGCCGATCTTAGCCAGACGAGCGGGTTCGGCCCATTCGGACCGCAAGGAATCGGT
CAATACACTACATGGCGTGATTTCATATGCGCGATTGCTGATCCCCATGTGTATCACTGGCAAACTGTGA
TGGACGACACCGTCAGTGCGTCCGTCGCGCAGGCTCTCGATGAGCTGATGCTTTGGGCCGAGGACTGCCC
CGAAGTCCGGCACCTCGTGCACGCGGATTTCGGCTCCAACAATGTCCTGACGGACAATGGCCGCATAACA
GCGGTCATTGACTGGAGCGAGGCGATGTTCGGGGATTCCCAATACGAGGTCGCCAACATCTTCTTCTGGA
GGCCGTGGTTGGCTTGTATGGAGCAGCAGACGCGCTACTTCGAGCGGAGGCATCCGGAGCTTGCAGGATC
GCCGCGGCTCCGGGCGTATATGCTCCGCATTGGTCTTGACCAACTCTATCAGAGCTTGGTTGACGGCAAT
TTCGATGATGCAGCTTGGGCGCAGGGTCGATGCGACGCAATCGTCCGATCCGGAGCCGGGACTGTCGGGC
GTACACAAATCGCCCGCAGAAGCGCGGCCGTCTGGACCGATGGCTGTGTAGAAGTACTCGCCGATAGTGG
AAACCGACGCCCCAGCACTCGTCCGAGGGCAAAGGAATAGCACGTGCTACGAGATTTCGATTCCACCGCC
GCCTTCTATGAAAGGTTGGGCTTCGGAATCGTTTTCCGGGACGCCGGCTGGATGATCCTCCAGCGCGGGG
ATCTCATGCTGGAGTTCTTCGCCCACCCCAACTTGTTTATTGCAGCTTATAATGGTTACAAATAAAGCAA
TAGCATCACAAATTTCACAAATAAAGCATTTTTTTCACTGCATTCTAGTTGTGGTTTGTCCAAACTCATC
AATGTATCTTATCATGTCTGTATACCGTCGACCTCTAGCTAGAGCTTGGCGTAATCATGGTCATAGCTGT
TTCCTGTGTGAAATTGTTATCCGCTCACAATTCCACACAACATACGAGCCGGAAGCATAAAGTGTAAAGC
CTGGGGTGCCTAATGAGTGAGCTAACTCACATTAATTGCGTTGCGCTCACTGCCCGCTTTCCAGTCGGGA
AACCTGTCGTGCCAGCTGCATTAATGAATCGGCCAACGCGCGGGGAGAGGCGGTTTGCGTATTGGGCGCT
CTTCCGCTTCCTCGCTCACTGACTCGCTGCGCTCGGTCGTTCGGCTGCGGCGAGCGGTATCAGCTCACTC
AAAGGCGGTAATACGGTTATCCACAGAATCAGGGGATAACGCAGGAAAGAACATGTGAGCAAAAGGCCAG
CAAAAGGCCAGGAACCGTAAAAAGGCCGCGTTGCTGGCGTTTTTCCATAGGCTCCGCCCCCCTGACGAGC
ATCACAAAAATCGACGCTCAAGTCAGAGGTGGCGAAACCCGACAGGACTATAAAGATACCAGGCGTTTCC
CCCTGGAAGCTCCCTCGTGCGCTCTCCTGTTCCGACCCTGCCGCTTACCGGATACCTGTCCGCCTTTCTC
CCTTCGGGAAGCGTGGCGCTTTCTCATAGCTCACGCTGTAGGTATCTCAGTTCGGTGTAGGTCGTTCGCT
CCAAGCTGGGCTGTGTGCACGAACCCCCCGTTCAGCCCGACCGCTGCGCCTTATCCGGTAACTATCGTCT
TGAGTCCAACCCGGTAAGACACGACTTATCGCCACTGGCAGCAGCCACTGGTAACAGGATTAGCAGAGCG
AGGTATGTAGGCGGTGCTACAGAGTTCTTGAAGTGGTGGCCTAACTACGGCTACACTAGAAGAACAGTAT
TTGGTATCTGCGCTCTGCTGAAGCCAGTTACCTTCGGAAAAAGAGTTGGTAGCTCTTGATCCGGCAAACA
AACCACCGCTGGTAGCGGTGGTTTTTTTGTTTGCAAGCAGCAGATTACGCGCAGAAAAAAAGGATCTCAA
GAAGATCCTTTGATCTTTTCTACGGGGTCTGACGCTCAGTGGAACGAAAACTCACGTTAAGGGATTTTGG
TCATGAGATTATCAAAAAGGATCTTCACCTAGATCCTTTTAAATTAAAAATGAAGTTTTAAATCAATCTA
AAGTATATATGAGTAAACTTGGTCTGACAGTTACCAATGCTTAATCAGTGAGGCACCTATCTCAGCGATC
TGTCTATTTCGTTCATCCATAG
Features (pLannotate 1.2.2; 21 found; start..end, strand, type, name):
    800..904     -  promoter       AmpR promoter: bla
    963..1015    -  misc_feature   bom (fragment): basis of mobility region from pBR322
   1170..1549    +  enhancer       CMV enhancer: human cytomegalovirus immediate early enhancer
   1550..1753    +  promoter       CMV promoter: human cytomegalovirus (CMV) immediate early promoter
   1749..1782    +  LTR            5' LTR (truncated) (fragment): truncated 5' long terminal repeat (LTR) from HIV-1
   1798..1816    +  promoter       T7 promoter: promoter for bacteriophage T7 RNA polymerase
   1845..3209    +  CDS            LAMP2: LAMP2_HUMAN - Experimental evidence at protein level: Swiss-Prot protein existence level 1. [Isoform LAMP-2C]: Modulates chaperone-mediated autophagy. Decreases presentation of endogenous antigens by MHCII. Does not play a role in the presentation of exogenous and membrane-derived antigens by MHCII. From Homo sapiens (Human).
   3225..3253    +  CDS            3xHA (fragment): three tandem HA epitope tags
   3354..3578    +  polyA_signal   bGH poly(A) signal: bovine growth hormone polyadenylation signal
   3582..3603    +  promoter       SV40 promoter (fragment): SV40 enhancer and early promoter
   3624..4052    +  rep_origin     f1 ori (sequence partly withheld): f1 bacteriophage origin of replication; arrow indicates direction of (+) strand synthesis
   4066..4395    +  promoter       SV40 promoter: SV40 enhancer and early promoter
   4444..5469    +  CDS            HygR: aminoglycoside phosphotransferase from E. coli; aph(4)-Ia; confers resistance to hygromycin
   5479..5604    +  CDS            ble (fragment): BLE_KLEPN - Experimental evidence at protein level: Swiss-Prot protein existence level 1. Binding protein with a strong affinity to the bleomycin family of antibiotics. Binds to CL990; an antimitotic-antibiotic compound. From Klebsiella pneumoniae.
   5599..5720    +  polyA_signal   SV40 poly(A) signal: SV40 polyadenylation signal
   5793..5809    -  protein_bind   lac operator: The lac repressor binds to the lac operator to inhibit transcription in E. coli. This inhibition can be relieved by adding lactose or isopropyl-β-D-thiogalactopyranoside (IPTG). lac repressor encoded by lacI
   5817..5847    -  promoter       lac promoter: promoter for the E. coli lac operon
   5862..5883    -  protein_bind   CAP binding site: CAP binding activates transcription in the presence of cAMP. E. coli catabolite activator protein
   5896..5988    -  CDS            lacI (fragment): lac repressor; lacI; The lac repressor binds to the lac operator to inhibit transcription in E. coli. This inhibition can be relieved by adding lactose or isopropyl-β-D-thiogalactopyranoside (IPTG).
   6171..6759    -  rep_origin     ori: high-copy-number ColE1/pMB1/pBR322/pUC origin of replication
   6930..799     -  CDS            AmpR (across the origin): β-lactamase; bla; confers resistance to ampicillin, carbenicillin, and related antibiotics
