[The description below was written by a language model from this plasmid's Addgene catalogue record, the feature table of its GenBank file and pLannotate feature annotations shown in this document.]
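Description:
pcDNA GNSTM-3-RVG-10-Lamp2b-HA is a mammalian expression plasmid built on a pcDNA 3.1+ Hygro backbone in which some restriction sites were removed from the multiple cloning site. It is maintained in E. coli at high copy through a ColE1/pUC-type origin with ampicillin selection (bla). An SV40 early promoter/origin drives a hygromycin phosphotransferase gene followed by an SV40 poly(A) signal, allowing selection of stably transfected mammalian cells. An f1 origin and remnants of the lac promoter/operator region are also present as standard backbone elements. The catalogue lists a total size of about 6.9 kb, and the two sequence records are slightly longer at just under 7.0 kb.

The payload is a single open reading frame placed behind the CMV immediate-early enhancer/promoter, with a T7 promoter and a Kozak consensus upstream and the bovine growth hormone polyadenylation signal downstream. It encodes an engineered form of human Lamp2b, a transmembrane protein found on exosomes. After the Lamp2 signal peptide, the protein carries, from N to C terminus, a GNSTM glycosylation motif, a three-residue spacer, the rabies viral glycoprotein (RVG) peptide that targets the acetylcholine receptor, a ten-residue spacer, Lamp2b itself, another three-residue spacer and a C-terminal HA epitope tag for detection. One automated annotation labels the coding region as LAMP2 with isoform 2C text and the tag as a 3xHA fragment, but the catalogue specifies Lamp2b and a single HA tag.

The design displays the RVG targeting peptide on the exosome surface via its fusion to Lamp2b. Going by the title of the associated publication, the adjacent engineered glycosylation site is intended to stabilise the displayed peptide. The construct therefore suits work on producing targeted exosomes from transfected cells.
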