Addgene plasmid #71294: pcDNA GNSTM-3-RVG-10-Lamp2b-HA
Purpose: Encodes (N to C): GNSTM glycosylation motif, 3 residue spacer, RVG peptide, 10 residue spacer, Lamp2b (exosomal transmembrane protein), 3 residue spacer, HA tag.
Depositing lab: Joshua Leonard. Depositing organization: Northwestern University. Publication: Stabilization of exosome-targeting peptides via engineered glycosylation. Hung ME, Leonard JN. J Biol Chem. 2015 Mar 27;290(13):8166-72. doi: 10.1074/jbc.M114.621383. Epub 2015 Feb 5. PubMed 25657008.
Backbone
  Vector backbone: pcDNA 3.1+ Hygro
  Backbone manufacturer: Clontech
  Backbone size w/o insert (bp): 5578
  Total vector size (bp): 6925
  Modifications to backbone: some restriction sites removed from MCS
  Vector type: Mammalian Expression
  Selectable markers: Hygromycin
Growth in bacteria
  Bacterial resistance: Ampicillin, 100 μg/mL
  Growth temperature: 37°C
  Growth strain: DH5alpha
  Copy number: High Copy
Gene/Insert
  Gene/Insert name: Lamp2b
  Species: H. sapiens (human)
  Entrez Gene: LAMP2 (a.k.a. CD107b, DND, LAMP-2, LAMPB, LGP-96, LGP110)
  Promoter: CMV
  Tag / fusion protein: Lamp2 signal peptide (N terminal on insert); GNSTM glycosylation motif (N terminal on insert); Rabies Viral Glycoprotein (RVG) peptide targeting acetycholine receptor (N terminal on insert); HA (C terminal on insert)
  Cloning method: Restriction Enzyme; 5′ cloning site NheI (destroyed during cloning); 3′ cloning site BamHI (destroyed during cloning)
  Sequencing primers: 5′ CMV-F; 3′ BGH-rev
Resource information
  A portion of this plasmid was derived from a plasmid made by: Lamp2b cDNA was purchased from Open Biosystems
Terms and licenses: Academic/Nonprofit Terms; Industry Terms: Not Available to Industry
How to cite: pcDNA GNSTM-3-RVG-10-Lamp2b-HA was a gift from Joshua Leonard (Addgene plasmid # 71294 ; http://n2t.net/addgene:71294 ; RRID:Addgene_71294)
