>Addgene plasmid #71294 | pcDNA GNSTM-3-RVG-10-Lamp2b-HA | addgene partial sequence | sequence record 132486 | CMV-F 5'-CGCAAATGGGCGGTAGGCGTG-3'
ACTAGAGAACCCACTGCTTACTGGCTTATCGAAATTAATACGACTCACTATAGGGAGACCCAAGCTGGCT
AGTGCCGCCGCCATGGTGTGCTTCCGCCTCTTCCCGGTTCCGGGCTCAGGGCTCGTTCTGGTCTGCCTAG
TCCTGGGAGCTGTGCGGTCTTATGCAGGTAACTCGACTATGGGCAGTGGATACACCATTTGGATGCCCGA
GAATCCGAGACCAGGGACACCTTGTGACATTTTTACCAATAGCAGAGGGAAGAGAGCATCCAACGGGGGC
AGTGGATCTGGATCCGGTGGCTCGAGTTTGGAACTTAATTTGACAGATTCAGAAAATGCCACTTGCCTTT
ATGCAAAATGGCAGATGAATTTCACAGTTCGCTATGAAACTACAAATAAAACTTATAAAACTGTAACCAT
TTCAGACCATGGCACTGTGACATATAATGGAAGCATTTGTGGGGATGATCAGAATGGTCCCAAAATAGCA
GTGCAGTTCGGACCTGGCTTTTCCTGGATTGCGAATTTTACCAAGGCAGCATCTACTTATTCAATTGACA
GCGTCTCATTTTCCTACAACACTGGTGATAACACAACATTTCCTGATGCTGAAGATAAAGGAATTCTTAC
TGTTGATGAACTTTTGGCCATCAGAATTCCATTGAATGACCTTTTTAGATGCAATAGTTTATCAACTTTG
GAAAAGAATGATGTTGTCCAACACTACTGGGATGTTCTTGTACAAGCTTTTGTCCAAAATGGCACAGTGA
GCACAAATGAGTTCCTGTGTGATAAAGACAAAACTTCAACAGTGGCACCCACCATACACACCACTGTGCC
ATCTCCTACTACAACACCTACTCCAAAGGAAAAACCAGAAGCTGGAACCTATTCAGTTAATAATGGCAAT
GATACTTGCCTGCTGGCTACCATGGGG
