>Addgene plasmid #71294 | pcDNA GNSTM-3-RVG-10-Lamp2b-HA | addgene partial sequence | sequence record 132487 | BGH-rev 5'-TAGAAGGCACAGTCGAGG-3'
CTAGACTCGAGCGGCCGCCACTGTGCTGGATATCTGCAGAATTCCACCACACTGGACTAGTGGATCCTTA
AGCGTAATCTGGCACATCGTATGGGTATCCGCTTCCCAGAGTCTGATATCCAGCATAACTTTTTCTTCTG
CCAATTACGTAAGCAATCACTATAACGATAATCAAGCCTGAAAGACCAGCACCAACTATAATTGGGATTA
GAATGGTGTCATCATCCAGCGAACACTCTTGGGCTGTAGAATACTTTCCTTGTGTCACATTGAAAGGCTG
AACCCTTAGATCAAAGGTATTTATCTGAAATGCTCCAGACACTGAAACAGTCTGCTCTTTGTTGCACATA
TAAGAACTTCCCAGGGGGGCATCCCAGTAGCTGAGATTGTTATTTGCAATGCTGAAAACGGAGCCATTAA
CCAAATACATGCTGATGTTCACTTCCTTCAGATAAAATCGGTTTTCATTTTTCACAGCAAAGACAAAGTC
TAGATACTTAATAGTGCTGCTATTGAGTCTAAGTAGAGCAGTGTGAGAACGGCAGCTGCCTGTGGAGTGA
GTTGTATTGGGGTTGATGTTAATAACTGAAGCAACCTTATCCTGAGTGATGTTCAGCTGCAGCCCCATGG
TAGCCAGCAGGCAAGTATCATTGCCATTATTAACTGAATAGGTTCCAGCTTCTGGTTTTTCCTTTGGAGT
AGGTGTTGTAGTAGGAGATGGCACAGTGGTGTGTATGGTGGGTGCCACTGTTGAAGTTTTGTCTTTATCA
CACAGGAACTCATTTGTGCTCACTGTGCCATTTTGGACAAAAGCTTGTACAAGAACATCCCAGTAGTGTT
GGACAACATCATTCTTT
